Addgene plasmid #213742: POC1465
Purpose: BsaI-associated non-switchable methylase
Depositing lab: Christopher A. O'Callaghan. Depositing organization: University of Oxford. Publication: DNA methylases for site-selective inhibition of type IIS restriction enzyme activity. Flores-Fernandez CN, Lin D, Robins K, O'Callaghan CA. Appl Microbiol Biotechnol. 2024 Jan 25;108(1):174. doi: 10.1007/s00253-024-13015-7. PubMed 38270650.
Backbone
  Vector backbone: pET15b
  Backbone manufacturer: Novagen
  Backbone size w/o insert (bp): 5708
  Total vector size (bp): 6870
  Vector type: Bacterial Expression
Growth in bacteria
  Bacterial resistance: Ampicillin, 100 μg/mL
  Growth temperature: 37°C
  Growth strain: DH5alpha
  Copy number: High Copy
Gene/Insert
  Gene/Insert name: Truncated non-switchable methylase M2.Eco31I (alt name: M2.Eco31I_2)
  Species: E. coli RFL31
  Insert size (bp): 1170
  GenBank ID: AF458982
  Promoter: T7
  Tag / fusion protein: His6-tag (N terminal on insert)
  Cloning method: Restriction Enzyme; 5′ cloning site NdeI (unknown if destroyed); 3′ cloning site BamHI (unknown if destroyed)
  Sequencing primers: 5′ CTAGCCATATGATTCCAAACCACAAGG; 3′ CTAGGGATCCTTAAAGCGACGGCTTAATG
Terms and licenses: Academic/Nonprofit Terms; Industry Terms: Not Available to Industry
How to cite: POC1465 was a gift from Christopher A. O'Callaghan (Addgene plasmid # 213742 ; http://n2t.net/addgene:213742 ; RRID:Addgene_213742)
