[The description below was written by a language model from this plasmid's Addgene catalogue record and pLannotate feature annotations shown in this document.]
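Description:
POC1465 is a bacterial expression plasmid built on the Novagen pET15b backbone, about 6.87 kb in total, that carries a truncated form of the M2.Eco31I DNA methylase from E. coli RFL31 (also called M2.Eco31I_2). The roughly 1.17 kb insert was cloned between the NdeI and BamHI sites, placing it in frame with the vector's N-terminal His6 tag and thrombin cleavage site. Expression is driven by a T7 promoter with an adjacent lac operator and the phage T7 gene 10 ribosome binding site, and transcription ends at the T7 terminator. The plasmid also encodes lacI under its own promoter, so transcription is repressed until induction with IPTG in a host that supplies T7 RNA polymerase. The automated annotation recognises only a short stretch of the insert, by similarity to a cytosine methylase from another species, and labels parts of the tag region with names of related tags. These are similarity hits rather than additional elements.

The plasmid replicates from a pBR322-type ColE1/pMB1 origin accompanied by the rop gene and the bom region. Selection is by ampicillin resistance from β-lactamase. The catalogue lists the copy number as high, although rop normally moderates copy number. The scattered tetracycline resistance fragments and tet promoter are non-functional remnants of the pBR322 ancestry of pET vectors.

The stated purpose is a BsaI-associated "non-switchable" methylase. Eco31I is an isoschizomer of the type IIS enzyme BsaI. The associated publication concerns using DNA methylases for site-selective inhibition of type IIS restriction enzyme activity. The His tag should allow affinity purification of the recombinant enzyme.
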