Features (pLannotate 1.2.2; 21 found; start..end, strand, type, name):
     10..38      +  promoter       tet promoter: E. coli promoter for tetracycline efflux protein gene
     86..190     +  CDS            TcR (fragment): tetracycline efflux protein; tet; confers resistance to tetracycline
    213..260     -  terminator     T7 terminator: transcription terminator for bacteriophage T7 RNA polymerase
    268..317     -  CDS            SET1 (fragment): solubility-enhancement tag derived from T7 phage gene 10B
   1075..1233    -  CDS            aplIM (fragment): MTAP_ARTPN - Experimental evidence at protein level: Swiss-Prot protein existence level 1. This methylase recognizes the double-stranded sequence 5'- CTGCAG-3', causes specific methylation on C-4 on both strands, and protects the DNA from cleavage by the AplI endonuclease. From Arthrospira platensis (strain NIES-39 / IAM M-135) (Spirulina platensis).
   1498..1515    -  CDS            thrombin site: thrombin recognition and cleavage site
   1526..1542    -  CDS            capTEV™ (fragment): composite tag for in vivo biotinylation, TEV protease cleavage, and 6xHis tagging
   1561..1583    -  RBS            RBS: efficient ribosome binding site from bacteriophage T7 gene 10 (Olins and Rangwala, 1989)
   1598..1622    -  protein_bind   lac operator: The lac repressor binds to the lac operator to inhibit transcription in E. coli. This inhibition can be relieved by adding lactose or isopropyl-β-D-thiogalactopyranoside (IPTG). lac repressor encoded by lacI
   1623..1641    -  promoter       T7 promoter: promoter for bacteriophage T7 RNA polymerase
   1663..1942    +  CDS            TcR (fragment): tetracycline efflux protein; tet; confers resistance to tetracycline
   1950..2027    +  promoter       lacI promoter: lacI
   2028..3110    +  CDS            lacI: lac repressor; lacI; The lac repressor binds to the lac operator to inhibit transcription in E. coli. This inhibition can be relieved by adding lactose or isopropyl-β-D-thiogalactopyranoside (IPTG).
   3123..3144    +  protein_bind   CAP binding site: CAP binding activates transcription in the presence of cAMP. E. coli catabolite activator protein
   3159..3783    +  CDS            TcR (fragment): tetracycline efflux protein; tet; confers resistance to tetracycline
   4025..4405    -  CDS            YPB1_ECOLX: Protein predicted: Swiss-Prot protein existence level 4. From Escherichia coli.
   4422..4613    +  CDS            rop: Rop protein, which maintains plasmids at low copy number; rop
   4715..4854    +  misc_feature   bom: basis of mobility region from pBR322
   5040..5628    -  rep_origin     ori: high-copy-number ColE1/pMB1/pBR322/pUC origin of replication
   5799..6659    -  CDS            AmpR: β-lactamase; bla; confers resistance to ampicillin, carbenicillin, and related antibiotics
   6660..6764    -  promoter       AmpR promoter: bla
>Addgene plasmid #213742 | POC1465 | addgene full sequence | sequence record 437786 | Addgene NGS Result
CTCTCATGTTTGACAGCTTATCATCGATAAGCTTTAATGCGGTAGTTTATCACAGTTAAATTGCTAACGC
AGTCAGGCACCGTGTATGAAATCTAACAATGCGCTCATCGTCATCCTCGGCACCGTCACCCTGGATGCTG
TAGGCATAGGCTTGGTTATGCCGGTACTGCCGGGCCTCTTGCGGGATATCCGGATATAGTTCCTCCTTTC
AGCAAAAAACCCCTCAAGACCCGTTTAGAGGCCCCAAGGGGTTATGCTAGTTATTGCTCAGCGGTGGCAG
CAGCCAACTCAGCTTCCTTTCGGGCTTTGTTAGCAGCCGGATCCTTAAAGCGACGGCTTAATGTTGCGTT
CATAATACTCTGAGGGTGTAATGTTTCCACGCATAAACAACTGGTAATCATTTTCCGGGTGGTGGATATA
GTATTTACCAGATCCATCCTCGCCGTGTTGTAATGGGGGAAGGTCAGATAACGCATCTTTTACTGACACC
CAAGACTCTTTATCTTCCGTCAGCTTCTGAGGTGGTTCGATCGAGAACAGCGGATCATTGCTGCCCACAA
GAATTACACGCTTACGGCGTTGTGGAATTGCGTAATGTTCCGAATTTAAAATCCAACCATTCATGGTTTT
CATTGTGGACGAGAATTCCTCCTTAACACGTTCAAAGACCTTTCCTTTTTCCATGTTCAACAGGCCGGCG
ACGTTCTCGAAAATGAATCCATTCGGCTTAATCTCGTTAAGCAGCGACTTGTAGTGCATAAACAGACTGT
TGCGTGGGTCGTCCATTGTACGCGCGTTGCCAGCCGTGCTAAATCCCTGGCACGGAGGCCCGCCCAGAAT
CCACAGCTGTTTATCAAAATATAATTTCTTAAAGCCAGAAATCTTGTCTGCGATCTTAGAAAAAGTTTCG
TTGTCCGAAATGCTTCCGCACAAAACTTCTTTGTGTACGTTGTTCGAGTATGTCTGTAAGTACTTTTCCT
CAATGTCATTAGCTAACAATGGAGTCCACCCGGCCCACTTAAAGCCCAACCCCAATCCGCCTGCACCACT
GAATAAGTCAATGTAGTAGCCGGTATTACCGATCGCTTTTTCAATTTCTTTTGCAATAAGAAACGCAAGA
AAGGGAGGCACGGCATTACCGATTTGCGTATTAATCGCCGTTTGACCTCCAAAAAAGATAAAGTCATCAG
GGAACGACTGCAGACGTGCAGCTTCGCGTTGTGAAAGTACGCGATCTTGCTCGTAGTGAATGTGGCATCC
GTTGCCAGGACGATTGAAATAAGTATTGATCGTATAAGCTGGCATATCGGGCAATAAACGCCCGTAGTAT
GTGCTGCGCGACCCTTTTCCTTGAGCATAGCTGTCACGAATCTGTTCGATACGTTTCGATGGTACATCCA
AGGGAATATTCTTCCAGTTTCCCCCAGGCGGGACAGAGTTAACGATCATCATATCCAGCTCACTTAATTT
GGCGGCCTTGTGGTTTGGAATCATATGGCTGCCGCGCGGCACCAGGCCGCTGCTGTGATGATGATGATGA
TGGCTGCTGCCCATGGTATATCTCCTTCTTAAAGTTAAACAAAATTATTTCTAGAGGGGAATTGTTATCC
GCTCACAATTCCCCTATAGTGAGTCGTATTAATTTCGCGGGATCGAGATCTCGATCCTCTACGCCGGACG
CATCGTGGCCGGCATCACCGGCGCCACAGGTGCGGTTGCTGGCGCCTATATCGCCGACATCACCGATGGG
GAAGATCGGGCTCGCCACTTCGGGCTCATGAGCGCTTGTTTCGGCGTGGGTATGGTGGCAGGCCCCGTGG
CCGGGGGACTGTTGGGCGCCATCTCCTTGCATGCACCATTCCTTGCGGCGGCGGTGCTCAACGGCCTCAA
CCTACTACTGGGCTGCTTCCTAATGCAGGAGTCGCATAAGGGAGAGCGTCGAGATCCCGGACACCATCGA
ATGGCGCAAAACCTTTCGCGGTATGGCATGATAGCGCCCGGAAGAGAGTCAATTCAGGGTGGTGAATGTG
AAACCAGTAACGTTATACGATGTCGCAGAGTATGCCGGTGTCTCTTATCAGACCGTTTCCCGCGTGGTGA
ACCAGGCCAGCCACGTTTCTGCGAAAACGCGGGAAAAAGTGGAAGCGGCGATGGCGGAGCTGAATTACAT
TCCCAACCGCGTGGCACAACAACTGGCGGGCAAACAGTCGTTGCTGATTGGCGTTGCCACCTCCAGTCTG
GCCCTGCACGCGCCGTCGCAAATTGTCGCGGCGATTAAATCTCGCGCCGATCAACTGGGTGCCAGCGTGG
TGGTGTCGATGGTAGAACGAAGCGGCGTCGAAGCCTGTAAAGCGGCGGTGCACAATCTTCTCGCGCAACG
CGTCAGTGGGCTGATCATTAACTATCCGCTGGATGACCAGGATGCCATTGCTGTGGAAGCTGCCTGCACT
AATGTTCCGGCGTTATTTCTTGATGTCTCTGACCAGACACCCATCAACAGTATTATTTTCTCCCATGAAG
ACGGTACGCGACTGGGCGTGGAGCATCTGGTCGCATTGGGTCACCAGCAAATCGCGCTGTTAGCGGGCCC
ATTAAGTTCTGTCTCGGCGCGTCTGCGTCTGGCTGGCTGGCATAAATATCTCACTCGCAATCAAATTCAG
CCGATAGCGGAACGGGAAGGCGACTGGAGTGCCATGTCCGGTTTTCAACAAACCATGCAAATGCTGAATG
AGGGCATCGTTCCCACTGCGATGCTGGTTGCCAACGATCAGATGGCGCTGGGCGCAATGCGCGCCATTAC
CGAGTCCGGGCTGCGCGTTGGTGCGGATATCTCGGTAGTGGGATACGACGATACCGAAGACAGCTCATGT
TATATCCCGCCGTTAACCACCATCAAACAGGATTTTCGCCTGCTGGGGCAAACCAGCGTGGACCGCTTGC
TGCAACTCTCTCAGGGCCAGGCGGTGAAGGGCAATCAGCTGTTGCCCGTCTCACTGGTGAAAAGAAAAAC
CACCCTGGCGCCCAATACGCAAACCGCCTCTCCCCGCGCGTTGGCCGATTCATTAATGCAGCTGGCACGA
CAGGTTTCCCGACTGGAAAGCGGGCAGTGAGCGCAACGCAATTAATGTAAGTTAGCTCACTCATTAGGCA
CCGGGATCTCGACCGATGCCCTTGAGAGCCTTCAACCCAGTCAGCTCCTTCCGGTGGGCGCGGGGCATGA
CTATCGTCGCCGCACTTATGACTGTCTTCTTTATCATGCAACTCGTAGGACAGGTGCCGGCAGCGCTCTG
GGTCATTTTCGGCGAGGACCGCTTTCGCTGGAGCGCGACGATGATCGGCCTGTCGCTTGCGGTATTCGGA
ATCTTGCACGCCCTCGCTCAAGCCTTCGTCACTGGTCCCGCCACCAAACGTTTCGGCGAGAAGCAGGCCA
TTATCGCCGGCATGGCGGCCGACGCGCTGGGCTACGTCTTGCTGGCGTTCGCGACGCGAGGCTGGATGGC
CTTCCCCATTATGATTCTTCTCGCTTCCGGCGGCATCGGGATGCCCGCGTTGCAGGCCATGCTGTCCAGG
CAGGTAGATGACGACCATCAGGGACAGCTTCAAGGATCGCTCGCGGCTCTTACCAGCCTAACTTCGATCA
TTGGACCGCTGATCGTCACGGCGATTTATGCCGCCTCGGCGAGCACATGGAACGGGTTGGCATGGATTGT
AGGCGCCGCCCTATACCTTGTCTGCCTCCCCGCGTTGCGTCGCGGTGCATGGAGCCGGGCCACCTCGACC
TGAATGGAAGCCGGCGGCACCTCGCTAACGGATTCACCACTCCAAGAATTGGAGCCAATCAATTCTTGCG
GAGAACTGTGAATGCGCAAACCAACCCTTGGCAGAACATATCCATCGCGTCCGCCATCTCCAGCAGCCGC
ACGCGGCGCATCTCGGGCAGCGTTGGGTCCTGGCCACGGGTGCGCATGATCGTGCTCCTGTCGTTGAGGA
CCCGGCTAGGCTGGCGGGGTTGCCTTACTGGTTAGCAGAATGAATCACCGATACGCGAGCGAACGTGAAG
CGACTGCTGCTGCAAAACGTCTGCGACCTGAGCAACAACATGAATGGTCTTCGGTTTCCGTGTTTCGTAA
AGTCTGGAAACGCGGAAGTCAGCGCCCTGCACCATTATGTTCCGGATCTGCATCGCAGGATGCTGCTGGC
TACCCTGTGGAACACCTACATCTGTATTAACGAAGCGCTGGCATTGACCCTGAGTGATTTTTCTCTGGTC
CCGCCGCATCCATACCGCCAGTTGTTTACCCTCACAACGTTCCAGTAACCGGGCATGTTCATCATCAGTA
ACCCGTATCGTGAGCATCCTCTCTCGTTTCATCGGTATCATTACCCCCATGAACAGAAATCCCCCTTACA
CGGAGGCATCAGTGACCAAACAGGAAAAAACCGCCCTTAACATGGCCCGCTTTATCAGAAGCCAGACATT
AACGCTTCTGGAGAAACTCAACGAGCTGGACGCGGATGAACAGGCAGACATCTGTGAATCGCTTCACGAC
CACGCTGATGAGCTTTACCGCAGCTGCCTCGCGCGTTTCGGTGATGACGGTGAAAACCTCTGACACATGC
AGCTCCCGGAGACGGTCACAGCTTGTCTGTAAGCGGATGCCGGGAGCAGACAAGCCCGTCAGGGCGCGTC
AGCGGGTGTTGGCGGGTGTCGGGGCGCAGCCATGACCCAGTCACGTAGCGATAGCGGAGTGTATACTGGC
TTAACTATGCGGCATCAGAGCAGATTGTACTGAGAGTGCACCATTGCGGTGTGAAATACCGCACAGATGC
GTAAGGAGAAAATACCGCATCAGGCGCTCTTCCGCTTCCTCGCTCACTGACTCGCTGCGCTCGGTCGTTC
GGCTGCGGCGAGCGGTATCAGCTCACTCAAAGGCGGTAATACGGTTATCCACAGAATCAGGGGATAACGC
AGGAAAGAACATGTGAGCAAAAGGCCAGCAAAAGGCCAGGAACCGTAAAAAGGCCGCGTTGCTGGCGTTT
TTCCATAGGCTCCGCCCCCCTGACGAGCATCACAAAAATCGACGCTCAAGTCAGAGGTGGCGAAACCCGA
CAGGACTATAAAGATACCAGGCGTTTCCCCCTGGAAGCTCCCTCGTGCGCTCTCCTGTTCCGACCCTGCC
GCTTACCGGATACCTGTCCGCCTTTCTCCCTTCGGGAAGCGTGGCGCTTTCTCATAGCTCACGCTGTAGG
TATCTCAGTTCGGTGTAGGTCGTTCGCTCCAAGCTGGGCTGTGTGCACGAACCCCCCGTTCAGCCCGACC
GCTGCGCCTTATCCGGTAACTATCGTCTTGAGTCCAACCCGGTAAGACACGACTTATCGCCACTGGCAGC
AGCCACTGGTAACAGGATTAGCAGAGCGAGGTATGTAGGCGGTGCTACAGAGTTCTTGAAGTGGTGGCCT
AACTACGGCTACACTAGAAGGACAGTATTTGGTATCTGCGCTCTGCTGAAGCCAGTTACCTTCGGAAAAA
GAGTTGGTAGCTCTTGATCCGGCAAACAAACCACCGCTGGTAGCGGTGGTTTTTTTGTTTGCAAGCAGCA
GATTACGCGCAGAAAAAAAGGATCTCAAGAAGATCCTTTGATCTTTTCTACGGGGTCTGACGCTCAGTGG
AACGAAAACTCACGTTAAGGGATTTTGGTCATGAGATTATCAAAAAGGATCTTCACCTAGATCCTTTTAA
ATTAAAAATGAAGTTTTAAATCAATCTAAAGTATATATGAGTAAACTTGGTCTGACAGTTACCAATGCTT
AATCAGTGAGGCACCTATCTCAGCGATCTGTCTATTTCGTTCATCCATAGTTGCCTGACTCCCCGTCGTG
TAGATAACTACGATACGGGAGGGCTTACCATCTGGCCCCAGTGCTGCAATGATACCGCGAGACCCACGCT
CACCGGCTCCAGATTTATCAGCAATAAACCAGCCAGCCGGAAGGGCCGAGCGCAGAAGTGGTCCTGCAAC
TTTATCCGCCTCCATCCAGTCTATTAATTGTTGCCGGGAAGCTAGAGTAAGTAGTTCGCCAGTTAATAGT
TTGCGCAACGTTGTTGCCATTGCTGCAGGCATCGTGGTGTCACGCTCGTCGTTTGGTATGGCTTCATTCA
GCTCCGGTTCCCAACGATCAAGGCGAGTTACATGATCCCCCATGTTGTGCAAAAAAGCGGTTAGCTCCTT
CGGTCCTCCGATCGTTGTCAGAAGTAAGTTGGCCGCAGTGTTATCACTCATGGTTATGGCAGCACTGCAT
AATTCTCTTACTGTCATGCCATCCGTAAGATGCTTTTCTGTGACTGGTGAGTACTCAACCAAGTCATTCT
GAGAATAGTGTATGCGGCGACCGAGTTGCTCTTGCCCGGCGTCAACACGGGATAATACCGCGCCACATAG
CAGAACTTTAAAAGTGCTCATCATTGGAAAACGTTCTTCGGGGCGAAAACTCTCAAGGATCTTACCGCTG
TTGAGATCCAGTTCGATGTAACCCACTCGTGCACCCAACTGATCTTCAGCATCTTTTACTTTCACCAGCG
TTTCTGGGTGAGCAAAAACAGGAAGGCAAAATGCCGCAAAAAAGGGAATAAGGGCGACACGGAAATGTTG
AATACTCATACTCTTCCTTTTTCAATATTATTGAAGCATTTATCAGGGTTATTGTCTCATGAGCGGATAC
ATATTTGAATGTATTTAGAAAAATAAACAAATAGGGGTTCCGCGCACATTTCCCCGAAAAGTGCCACCTG
ACGTCTAAGAAACCATTATTATCATGACATTAACCTATAAAAATAGGCGTATCACGAGGCCCTTTCGTCT
TCAAAAA
